Addgene plasmid #238879: PIM1-NanoLuc Fusion Vector
Purpose: Express PIM1-NanoLuc Fusion Protein in Mammalian Cells under a CMV promoter
Depositing lab: Promega Corporation.
Backbone
  Vector backbone: pFC32K Nluc CMV-neo Flexi(R) Vector
  Vector type: Mammalian Expression
Growth in bacteria
  Bacterial resistance: Kanamycin, 50 μg/mL
  Growth temperature: 37°C
  Growth strain: DH5alpha
  Copy number: High Copy
Gene/Insert
  Gene/Insert name: PIM1
  Species: H. sapiens (human)
  Entrez Gene: PIM1 (a.k.a. PIM)
  Promoter: CMV
  Tag / fusion protein: NanoLuc (R) (C terminal on backbone)
  Cloning method: Other
Terms and licenses: Academic/Nonprofit Terms; Industry Terms
How to cite: PIM1-NanoLuc Fusion Vector was a gift from Promega Corporation (Addgene plasmid # 238879 ; http://n2t.net/addgene:238879 ; RRID:Addgene_238879)
