[The description below was written by a language model from this plasmid's Addgene catalogue record and pLannotate feature annotations shown in this document.]
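Description:
PIM1-NanoLuc Fusion Vector is a 5,682 nt mammalian expression plasmid built on the pFC32K Nluc CMV-neo Flexi Vector backbone, designed to produce human PIM1 fused at its C terminus to NanoLuc luciferase. It is propagated in E. coli as a high-copy plasmid through a ColE1/pUC-type origin. A ColE1-derived cer site is also present, which helps resolve multimers so that the plasmid is maintained as monomers. A single neo (nptII) gene provides selection in both hosts. It sits behind tandem SV40 enhancer/early and bacterial EM7 promoters and is followed by a synthetic poly(A) signal, so it confers kanamycin resistance in bacteria and should allow G418-type selection of transfected mammalian cells.

The expression cassette begins with the human cytomegalovirus immediate early enhancer and promoter, followed by a chimeric β-globin/immunoglobulin heavy chain intron that generally improves transcript processing and expression. A T7 promoter lies just upstream of the coding region and could support in vitro transcription. The PIM1 open reading frame encodes a proto-oncogenic serine/threonine kinase involved in cell survival and proliferation. It is followed after a short linker region by the human codon-optimized Nluc coding sequence, and the transcript ends at an SV40 polyadenylation signal. Several other short annotations (fragments of an MCS, a T7 terminator, a solubility tag, SV40 large T antigen, M13 ori, bom and a Tn5 transposase) appear to be backbone remnants or partial matches rather than functional parts.

The stated purpose is simply to express the PIM1-NanoLuc fusion protein in mammalian cells. Such luciferase-tagged kinases are commonly used as bioluminescent reporters or energy-transfer donors in live-cell assays, but the record does not specify a particular application.
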