Features (pLannotate 1.2.2; 20 found; start..end, strand, type, name):
    140..517     +  enhancer       CMV enhancer: human cytomegalovirus immediate early enhancer
    519..718     +  promoter       CMV promoter: human cytomegalovirus (CMV) immediate early promoter
    857..989     +  intron         chimeric intron: chimera between introns from human β-globin and immunoglobulin heavy chain genes
   1033..1051    +  promoter       T7 promoter: promoter for bacteriophage T7 RNA polymerase
   1065..2003    +  CDS            PIM1: PIM1_HUMAN - Experimental evidence at protein level: Swiss-Prot protein existence level 1. Proto-oncogene with serine/threonine kinase activity involved in cell survival and cell proliferation and thus providing a selective advantage in tumorigenesis. Exerts its oncogenic activity through: the regulation of MYC transcriptional activity, the regulation of cell cycle progression and by phosphorylation and inhibition of proapoptotic proteins (BAD, MAP3K5, FOXO3). Phosphorylation of MYC leads to an increase of MYC protein stability and thereby an increase of transcriptional activity. The stabiliza
   2025..2537    +  CDS            Nluc: NanoLuc® luciferase human codon-optimized
   2546..2575    +  misc_feature   MCS (fragment): pUC18/19 multiple cloning site
   2582..2631    +  CDS            SET1 (fragment): solubility-enhancement tag derived from T7 phage gene 10B
   2639..2658    +  terminator     T7 terminator (fragment): transcription terminator for bacteriophage T7 RNA polymerase
   2680..2801    -  polyA_signal   SV40 poly(A) signal: SV40 polyadenylation signal
   2824..2892    -  CDS            large T antigen (fragment): large T antigen from SV40 (simian virus 40)
   2897..2929    +  rep_origin     M13 ori (fragment): M13 bacteriophage origin of replication; arrow indicates direction of (+) strand synthesis
   2930..2981    -  misc_feature   bom (fragment): basis of mobility region from pBR322
   3046..3403    +  promoter       SV40 promoter: SV40 enhancer and early promoter
   3418..3465    +  promoter       EM7 promoter: synthetic bacterial promoter&nbsp
   3497..4288    +  CDS            neo: KKA2_KLEPN - Also known as kan, nptII. Experimental evidence at protein level: Swiss-Prot protein existence level 1. Resistance to kanamycin, neomycin, paromomycin, ribostamycin, butirosin and gentamicin B. From Klebsiella pneumoniae.
   4355..4403    +  polyA_signal   poly(A) signal: synthetic polyadenylation signal
   4424..4513    -  CDS            tnpA (fragment): TN5P_ECOLX - Also known as tnp. Experimental evidence at protein level: Swiss-Prot protein existence level 1. Mediates transposition of transposon Tn5 by a 'cut and paste' mechanism. First, the monomeric transposase binds the 19 bp inverted DNA repeats flanking the transposon. Then, dimerization of the DNA- bound transposase creates a synaptic DNA complex. After nicking of the first DNA strand, excision of the transposon proceeds through a series of intermediates. The transposase then mediates the insertion of the transposon at a new site by strand transfer. The activity of the wild- type tran
   4642..5230    -  rep_origin     ori: high-copy-number ColE1/pMB1/pBR322/pUC origin of replication
   5346..5629    +  misc_feature   cer region: ColE1-derived recombination site that helps to maintain plasmids as monomers
>Addgene plasmid #238879 | PIM1-NanoLuc Fusion Vector | addgene full sequence | sequence record 480605 | Addgene NGS Result
TCAATATTGGCCATTAGCCATATTATTCATTGGTTATATAGCATAAATCAATATTGGCTATTGGCCATTG
CATACGTTGTATCTATATCATAATATGTACATTTATATTGGCTCATGTCCAATATGACCGCCATGTTGGC
ATTGATTATTGACTAGTTATTAATAGTAATCAATTACGGGGTCATTAGTTCATAGCCCATATATGGAGTT
CCGCGTTACATAACTTACGGTAAATGGCCCGCCTGGCTGACCGCCCAACGACCCCCGCCCATTGACGTCA
ATAATGACGTATGTTCCCATAGTAACGCCAATAGGGACTTTCCATTGACGTCAATGGGTGGAGTATTTAC
GGTAAACTGCCCACTTGGCAGTACATCAAGTGTATCATATGCCAAGTCCGCCCCCTATTGACGTCAATGA
CGGTAAATGGCCCGCCTGGCATTATGCCCAGTACATGACCTTACGGGACTTTCCTACTTGGCAGTACATC
TACGTATTAGTCATCGCTATTACCATGGTGATGCGGTTTTGGCAGTACACCAATGGGCGTGGATAGCGGT
TTGACTCACGGGGATTTCCAAGTCTCCACCCCATTGACGTCAATGGGAGTTTGTTTTGGCACCAAAATCA
ACGGGACTTTCCAAAATGTCGTAATAACCCCGCCCCGTTGACGCAAATGGGCGGTAGGCGTGTACGGTGG
GAGGTCTATATAAGCAGAGCTGGTTTAGTGAACCGTCAGATCACTAGAAGCTTTATTGCGGTAGTTTATC
ACAGTTAAATTGCTAACGCAGTCAGTGCTTCTGACACAACAGTCTCGAACTTAAGCTGCAGAAGTTGGTC
GTGAGGCACTGGGCAGGTAAGTATCAAGGTTACAAGACAGGTTTAAGGAGACCAATAGAAACTGGGCTTG
TCGAGACAGAGAAGACTCTTGCGTTTCTGATAGGCACCTATTGGTCTTACTGACATCCACTTTGCCTTTC
TCTCCACAGGTGTCCACTCCCAGTTCAATTACAGCTCTTAAGGCTAGAGTATTAATACGACTCACTATAG
GGCTAGCGATCGCCATGCTCTTGTCCAAAATCAACTCGCTTGCCCACCTGCGCGCCGCGCCCTGCAACGA
CCTGCACGCCACCAAGCTGGCGCCCGGCAAGGAGAAGGAGCCCCTGGAGTCGCAGTACCAGGTGGGCCCG
CTACTGGGCAGCGGCGGCTTCGGCTCGGTCTACTCAGGCATCCGCGTCTCCGACAACTTGCCGGTGGCCA
TCAAACACGTGGAGAAGGACCGGATTTCCGACTGGGGAGAGCTGCCTAATGGCACTCGAGTGCCCATGGA
AGTGGTCCTGCTGAAGAAGGTGAGCTCGGGTTTCTCCGGCGTCATTAGGCTCCTGGACTGGTTCGAGAGG
CCCGACAGTTTCGTCCTGATCCTGGAGAGGCCCGAGCCGGTGCAAGATCTCTTCGACTTCATCACGGAAA
GGGGAGCCCTGCAAGAGGAGCTGGCCCGCAGCTTCTTCTGGCAGGTGCTGGAGGCCGTGCGGCACTGCCA
CAACTGCGGGGTGCTCCACCGCGACATCAAGGACGAAAACATCCTTATCGACCTCAATCGCGGCGAGCTC
AAGCTCATCGACTTCGGGTCGGGGGCGCTGCTCAAGGACACCGTCTACACGGACTTCGATGGGACCCGAG
TGTATAGCCCTCCAGAGTGGATCCGCTACCATCGCTACCATGGCAGGTCGGCGGCAGTCTGGTCCCTGGG
GATCCTGCTGTATGATATGGTGTGTGGAGATATTCCTTTCGAGCATGACGAAGAGATCATCAGGGGCCAG
GTTTTCTTCAGGCAGAGGGTCTCTTCAGAATGTCAGCATCTCATTAGATGGTGCTTGGCCCTGAGACCAT
CAGATAGGCCAACCTTCGAAGAAATCCAGAACCATCCATGGATGCAAGATGTTCTCCTGCCCCAGGAAAC
TGCTGAGATCCACCTCCACAGCCTGTCGCCGGGGCCCAGCAAAGTTTCTCTCGGCTCGAGCGGCGTCTTC
ACACTCGAAGATTTCGTTGGGGACTGGCGACAGACAGCCGGCTACAACCTGGACCAAGTCCTTGAACAGG
GAGGTGTGTCCAGTTTGTTTCAGAATCTCGGGGTGTCCGTAACTCCGATCCAAAGGATTGTCCTGAGCGG
TGAAAATGGGCTGAAGATCGACATCCATGTCATCATCCCGTATGAAGGTCTGAGCGGCGACCAAATGGGC
CAGATCGAAAAAATTTTTAAGGTGGTGTACCCTGTGGATGATCATCACTTTAAGGTGATCCTGCACTATG
GCACACTGGTAATCGACGGGGTTACGCCGAACATGATCGACTATTTCGGACGGCCGTATGAAGGCATCGC
CGTGTTCGACGGCAAAAAGATCACTGTAACAGGGACCCTGTGGAACGGCAACAAAATTATCGACGAGCGC
CTGATCAACCCCGACGGCTCCCTGCTGTTCCGAGTAACCATCAACGGAGTGACCGGCTGGCGGCTGTGCG
AACGCATTCTGGCGTAAGGCCGCGACTCTAGAGTCGACCTGCAGGCATGCAAGCTGATCCGGCTGCTAAC
AAAGCCCGAAAGGAAGCTGAGTTGGCTGCTGCCACCGCTGAGCAATAACTAGCATAACCCCTTGGGGCGG
CCGCTTCGAGCAGACATGATAAGATACATTGATGAGTTTGGACAAACCACAACTAGAATGCAGTGAAAAA
AATGCTTTATTTGTGAAATTTGTGATGCTATTGCTTTATTTGTAACCATTATAAGCTGCAATAAACAAGT
TAACAACAACAATTGCATTCATTTTATGTTTCAGGTTCAGGGGGAGATGTGGGAGGTTTTTTTAAGCAAG
TAAAACCTCTACAAATGTGGTAAAATCGAATTTTAACAAAATATTAACGCTTACAATTTCCTGATGCGGT
ATTTTCTCCTTACGCATCTGTGCGGTATTTCACACCGCATACGCGGATCTGCGCAGCACCATGGCCTGAA
ATAACCTCTGAAAGAGGAACTTGGTTAGGTACCTTCTGAGGCGGAAAGAACCAGCTGTGGAATGTGTGTC
AGTTAGGGTGTGGAAAGTCCCCAGGCTCCCCAGCAGGCAGAAGTATGCAAAGCATGCATCTCAATTAGTC
AGCAACCAGGTGTGGAAAGTCCCCAGGCTCCCCAGCAGGCAGAAGTATGCAAAGCATGCATCTCAATTAG
TCAGCAACCATAGTCCCGCCCCTAACTCCGCCCATCCCGCCCCTAACTCCGCCCAGTTCCGCCCATTCTC
CGCCCCATGGCTGACTAATTTTTTTTATTTATGCAGAGGCCGAGGCCGCCTCGGCCTCTGAGCTATTCCA
GAAGTAGTGAGGAGGCTTTTTTGGAGGCCTAGGCTTTTGCAAAAAGCTTAATTAACTGTTGACAATTAAT
CATCGGCATAGTATGTCGGCATAGTATAATACGACAAGGTGAGGAACTAAACCCAGGAGGCAGATCATGA
TTGAACAAGATGGATTGCACGCAGGTTCTCCGGCCGCTTGGGTGGAGAGGCTATTCGGCTATGACTGGGC
ACAACAGACAATCGGCTGCTCTGATGCCGCCGTGTTCCGGCTGTCAGCGCAGGGGCGCCCGGTTCTTTTT
GTCAAGACCGACCTGTCCGGTGCCCTGAATGAACTGCAGGACGAGGCAGCGCGGCTATCGTGGCTGGCCA
CGACGGGCGTTCCTTGCGCAGCTGTGCTCGACGTTGTCACTGAAGCGGGAAGGGACTGGCTGCTATTGGG
CGAAGTGCCGGGGCAGGATCTCCTGTCATCTCACCTTGCTCCTGCCGAGAAAGTATCCATCATGGCTGAT
GCAATGCGGCGGCTGCATACGCTTGATCCGGCTACCTGCCCATTCGACCACCAAGCGAAACATCGCATCG
AGCGAGCACGTACTCGGATGGAAGCCGGTCTTGTCGATCAGGATGATCTGGACGAAGAGCATCAGGGGCT
CGCGCCAGCCGAACTGTTCGCCAGGCTCAAGGCGCGCATGCCCGACGGCGAGGATCTCGTCGTGACCCAT
GGCGATGCCTGCTTGCCGAATATCATGGTGGAAAATGGCCGCTTTTCTGGATTCATCGACTGTGGCCGGC
TGGGTGTGGCGGACCGCTATCAGGACATAGCGTTGGCTACCCGTGATATTGCTGAAGAGCTTGGCGGCGA
ATGGGCTGACCGCTTCCTCGTGCTTTACGGTATCGCCGCTCCCGATTCGCAGCGCATCGCCTTCTATCGC
CTTCTTGACGAGTTCTTCTGAGCGGGACTCTGGGGTTCGAAATGACCGACCAAGCGACGCCCAACCTGCC
ATCACGATGGCCGCAATAAAATATCTTTATTTTCATTACATCTGTGTGTTGGTTTTTTGTGTGAATCGAT
AGCGATAAGGATCCTCTTTGCGCTTGCGTTTTCCCTTGTCCAGATAGCCCAGTAGCTGACATTCATCCGG
GGTCAGCACCGTTTCTGCGGACTGGCTTTCTACCCGGTATCAGCTCACTCAAAGGCGGTAATACGGTTAT
CCACAGAATCAGGGGATAACGCAGGAAAGAACATGTGAGCAAAAGGCCAGCAAAAGGCCAGGAACCGTAA
AAAGGCCGCGTTGCTGGCGTTTTTCCATAGGCTCCGCCCCCCTGACGAGCATCACAAAAATCGACGCTCA
AGTCAGAGGTGGCGAAACCCGACAGGACTATAAAGATACCAGGCGTTTCCCCCTGGAAGCTCCCTCGTGC
GCTCTCCTGTTCCGACCCTGCCGCTTACCGGATACCTGTCCGCCTTTCTCCCTTCGGGAAGCGTGGCGCT
TTCTCATAGCTCACGCTGTAGGTATCTCAGTTCGGTGTAGGTCGTTCGCTCCAAGCTGGGCTGTGTGCAC
GAACCCCCCGTTCAGCCCGACCGCTGCGCCTTATCCGGTAACTATCGTCTTGAGTCCAACCCGGTAAGAC
ACGACTTATCGCCACTGGCAGCAGCCACTGGTAACAGGATTAGCAGAGCGAGGTATGTAGGCGGTGCTAC
AGAGTTCTTGAAGTGGTGGCCTAACTACGGCTACACTAGAAGGACAGTATTTGGTATCTGCGCTCTGCTG
AAGCCAGTTACCTTCGGAAAAAGAGTTGGTAGCTCTTGATCCGGCAAACAAACCACCGCTGGTAGCGGTG
GTTTTTTTGTTTGCAAGCAGCAGATTACGCGCAGAAAAAAAGGATTTCAAGAAGATCCTTTGATCTTTTC
TACGGGGTCTGACGCTCAGTGGAACGAAAACTCACGTTAAGGGATTTTGGTCATGAGATTATCAAAAAGG
ATCTTCACCTAGATCCTTTTATAGTCCGGAAATACAGGAACGCACGCTGGATGGCCCTTCGCTGGGATGG
TGAAACCATGAAAAATGGCAGCTTCAGTGGATTAAGTGGGGGTAATGTGGCCTGTACCCTCTGGTTGCAT
AGGTATTCATACGGTTAAAATTTATCAGGCGCGATTGCGGCAGTTTTTCGGGTGGTTTGTTGCCATTTTT
ACCTGTCTGCTGCCGTGATCGCGCTGAACGCGTTTTAGCGGTGCGTACAATTAAGGGATTATGGTAAATC
CACTTACTGTCTGCCCTCGTAGCCATCGAGATAAACCGCAGTACTCCGGCCACGATGCGTCCGGCGTAGA
GGATCGAGATCT
